Addgene plasmid #221273: pMSCV-FKBP-IRSp53(trunc C1)
Purpose: Expression of IRSp53 C-terminal truncation 1 (247-355) in mammalian cells by retroviral transduction
Depositing lab: Jonathan Kagan. Depositing organization: Boston Children's Hospital. Publication: pLxIS-containing domains are biochemically flexible regulators of interferons and metabolism. Landau LM, Chaudhary N, Tien YC, Rogozinska M, Joshi S, Yao C, Crowley J, Hullahalli K, Campbell IW, Waldor MK, Haigis M, Kagan JC. Mol Cell. 2024 Jul 11;84(13):2436-2454.e10. doi: 10.1016/j.molcel.2024.05.030. Epub 2024 Jun 25. PubMed 38925114.
Backbone
  Vector backbone: pMSCV-IRES-GFP
  Vector type: Retroviral
Growth in bacteria
  Bacterial resistance: Ampicillin, 100 μg/mL
  Growth temperature: 37°C
  Growth strain: NEB Stable
  Copy number: High Copy
Gene/Insert
  Gene/Insert name: IRSp53 C-terminal truncation 1 (247-355)
  Species: M. musculus (mouse)
  Entrez Gene: Baiap2 (a.k.a. IRSp53)
  Tag / fusion protein: 3xFLAG-4xFKBP (N terminal on insert)
  Cloning method: Restriction Enzyme; 5′ cloning site BglII (not destroyed); 3′ cloning site NotI (not destroyed)
Terms and licenses: Academic/Nonprofit Terms; Industry Terms: Not Available to Industry
How to cite: pMSCV-FKBP-IRSp53(trunc C1) was a gift from Jonathan Kagan (Addgene plasmid # 221273 ; http://n2t.net/addgene:221273 ; RRID:Addgene_221273)
