[The description below was written by a language model from this plasmid's Addgene catalogue record and pLannotate feature annotations shown in this document.]
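Description:
pMSCV-FKBP-IRSp53(trunc C1) is a gammaretroviral transfer plasmid built on the pMSCV-IRES-GFP backbone for stable expression of a mouse IRSp53 (Baiap2) fragment in mammalian cells by retroviral transduction. In bacteria it is maintained through a high-copy ColE1/pUC-type origin and selected with ampicillin via the β-lactamase gene. The remaining bacterial annotations (lac promoter/operator, and fragments of lacI, lacZα, rop, bom and TcR) are vestigial backbone remnants rather than functional parts of the design. The 8,159-nt sequence record covers the full plasmid, with the numbering starting just upstream of the insert.

The viral cassette is flanked by murine embryonic stem cell virus 5′ and 3′ LTRs. The 5′ LTR is followed by the MESV Ψ packaging signal and a truncated, start-codon-less MMLV gag region, which together allow the genomic transcript to be encapsidated when gag-pol and env are supplied in trans by packaging cells. No separate internal promoter is annotated, so expression is expected to be driven from the 5′ LTR. The insert, cloned between BglII and NotI, encodes residues 247–355 of IRSp53 (designated C-terminal truncation 1) fused at its N terminus to a 3xFLAG epitope and four tandem FKBP domains. The automated annotation picks up only part of the FLAG and FKBP repeats, labelling one as a fungal homologue. Tandem FKBP modules are commonly used for ligand-induced oligomerization, although the record does not spell out this use. Downstream, an EMCV IRES drives EGFP from the same transcript, marking transduced cells. The associated study concerns pLxIS-containing domains as regulators of interferon responses and metabolism.
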