Features (pLannotate 1.2.2; 23 found; start..end, strand, type, name):
     61..81      +  CDS            FLAG (fragment): FLAG® epitope tag, followed by an enterokinase cleavage site
    784..1068    +  CDS            FPR2 (fragment): FKBP2_CRYNB - Protein inferred from homology: Swiss-Prot protein existence level 3. PPIases accelerate the folding of proteins. It catalyzes the cis-trans isomerization of proline imidic peptide bonds in oligopeptides (By similarity). From Cryptococcus neoformans var. neoformans serotype D (strain B-3501A) (Filobasidiella neoformans).
   1063..1383    +  CDS            FKBP1A: FKB1A_HUMAN - Also known as FKBP1, FKBP12. Experimental evidence at protein level: Swiss-Prot protein existence level 1. Keeps in an inactive conformation TGFBR1, the TGF-beta type I serine/threonine kinase receptor, preventing TGF-beta receptor activation in absence of ligand. Recruits SMAD7 to ACVR1B which prevents the association of SMAD2 and SMAD3 with the activin receptor complex, thereby blocking the activin signal. May modulate the RYR1 calcium channel activity. PPIases accelerate the folding of proteins. It catalyzes the cis-trans isomerization of proline imidic peptide bonds in oligop
   1402..1728    +  CDS            Baiap2 (fragment): BAIP2_RAT - Experimental evidence at protein level: Swiss-Prot protein existence level 1. Adapter protein that links membrane-bound small G-proteins to cytoplasmic effector proteins. Necessary for CDC42-mediated reorganization of the actin cytoskeleton and for RAC1-mediated membrane ruffling. Involved in the regulation of the actin cytoskeleton by WASF family members and the Arp2/3 complex. Plays a role in neurite growth. Acts syngeristically with ENAH to promote filipodia formation. Plays a role in the reorganization of the actin cytoskeleton in response to bacterial infection. Participates i
   1751..1784    -  misc_feature   MCS (fragment): pBluescript multiple cloning site
   1886..2348    +  misc_feature   IRES: internal ribosome entry site (IRES) of the encephalomyocarditis virus (EMCV)
   2362..3081    +  CDS            EGFP: the original enhanced GFP (Yang et al., 1996) mammalian codon-optimized
   3143..3657    +  LTR            3' LTR: 3' long terminal repeat from murine embryonic stem cell virus
   3819..3835    -  protein_bind   lac operator: The lac repressor binds to the lac operator to inhibit transcription in E. coli. This inhibition can be relieved by adding lactose or isopropyl-β-D-thiogalactopyranoside (IPTG). lac repressor encoded by lacI
   3843..3873    -  promoter       lac promoter: promoter for the E. coli lac operon
   3888..3909    -  protein_bind   CAP binding site: CAP binding activates transcription in the presence of cAMP. E. coli catabolite activator protein
   3922..4014    -  CDS            lacI (fragment): lac repressor; lacI; The lac repressor binds to the lac operator to inhibit transcription in E. coli. This inhibition can be relieved by adding lactose or isopropyl-β-D-thiogalactopyranoside (IPTG).
   4197..4785    -  rep_origin     ori: high-copy-number ColE1/pMB1/pBR322/pUC origin of replication
   4956..5816    -  CDS            AmpR: β-lactamase; bla; confers resistance to ampicillin, carbenicillin, and related antibiotics
   5817..5921    -  promoter       AmpR promoter: bla
   6016..6051    +  CDS            rop (fragment): Rop protein, which maintains plasmids at low copy number; rop
   6153..6252    +  misc_feature   bom (fragment): basis of mobility region from pBR322
   6258..6407    -  CDS            lacZα (fragment): LacZα fragment of β-galactosidase; lacZ fragment
   6407..6608    -  CDS            TcR (fragment): tetracycline efflux protein; tet; confers resistance to tetracycline
   6609..6707    +  CDS            env (fragment): murine leukemia virus gPr80 envelope polyprotein precursor; env; proteolytically cleaved into gp70SU and p15TM subunits
   6749..7265    +  LTR            5' LTR: 5' long terminal repeat from murine embryonic stem cell virus
   7329..7670    +  misc_feature   MESV Ψ: packaging signal of murine embryonic stem cell virus
   7737..8153    +  CDS            gag (truncated): truncated Moloney murine leukemia virus (MMLV) gag gene lacking the start codon
>Addgene plasmid #221273 | pMSCV-FKBP-IRSp53(trunc C1) | addgene full sequence | sequence record 439075 | Addgene NGS Result
AGATCTGCCACCATGGACTACAAGGATCACGACGGTGATTACAAGGACCACGACATCGACTACAAGGACG
ACGACGACAAGGGCGTTCAAGTAGAAACAATATCTCCAGGAGACGGGCGTACATTTCCTAAGCGTGGCCA
AACTTGCGTAGTCCATTATACCGGCATGCTGGAGGACGGTAAGAAGGTCGATAGCTCTAGAGACCGTAAC
AAACCTTTCAAATTTATGCTGGGGAAACAGGAGGTTATCCGTGGTTGGGAGGAAGGCGTGGCCCAAATGT
CCGTTGGGCAGCGTGCTAAGTTAACCATCTCGCCAGATTACGCATATGGGGCTACAGGCCATCCTGGGAT
CATTCCCCCGCATGCGACACTTGTGTTTGATGTAGAGCTGTTGAAGTTGGAGACGCGGGGAGTTCAAGTC
GAAACGATTTCACCAGGTGATGGACGCACCTTTCCTAAACGGGGACAAACGTGCGTCGTGCATTACACCG
GTATGCTGGAAGACGGCAAGAAAGTCGATTCAAGCCGCGATAGAAATAAACCCTTCAAATTCATGCTTGG
AAAACAGGAAGTAATACGCGGATGGGAAGAGGGTGTGGCGCAAATGTCTGTCGGGCAAAGAGCTAAACTG
ACAATAAGTCCTGATTACGCGTACGGTGCGACTGGGCACCCTGGTATCATTCCGCCGCACGCGACACTTG
TCTTCGACGTCGAGTTACTTAAGCTTGAGACGCGGGGGGTGCAGGTAGAGACTATTTCGCCCGGTGACGG
AAGAACTTTCCCAAAGCGGGGACAGACCTGTGTTGTCCACTACACTGGGATGTTGGAGGATGGTAAGAAA
GTTGACTCAAGTCGTGATCGCAACAAACCCTTTAAGTTTATGCTTGGGAAGCAGGAAGTCATCAGAGGTT
GGGAAGAAGGCGTAGCTCAGATGTCAGTGGGACAACGGGCCAAATTAACCATCAGTCCAGACTACGCCTA
CGGAGCCACCGGTCACCCAGGGATCATACCACCTCACGCAACCTTAGTGTTCGATGTGGAACTTTTAAAG
TTAGAGACGCGCGGTGTACAAGTGGAAACAATCAGTCCAGGGGATGGGAGAACATTCCCCAAAAGAGGCC
AGACGTGTGTCGTGCACTATACGGGGATGTTAGAAGATGGGAAAAAGGTCGATTCGTCACGCGACCGCAA
CAAACCGTTTAAATTCATGTTGGGAAAGCAGGAGGTGATTCGCGGCTGGGAGGAAGGTGTGGCACAGATG
AGCGTGGGCCAGAGAGCAAAACTGACTATCTCTCCTGATTATGCCTACGGCGCGACGGGCCACCCTGGCA
TAATTCCACCCCACGCTACCCTGGTATTCGATGTCGAGCTTCTGAAGCTTGAGGGTGCTGGGGCTGGGGC
TATGGCCAATAGCAATGGCTCCATCCTTCCAAGTGCCCTGTCAGCTTCCAAGTCCAACCTGGTCATCTCA
GATCCCATTCCTGGAGCCAAGCCCTTGCCAGTGCCACCTGAGCTGGCACCATTTGTGGGGCGGATGTCTG
CTCAGGAGAATGTACCTGTCATGAATGGCGTCGCAGGCCCGGACAGCGAGGACTACAACCCCTGGGCTGA
CCGAAAGGCTGCCCAGCCCAAATCCCTGTCTCCCCCGCAGTCTCAAAGCAAGCTGAGCGACTCGTACTCC
AACACACTCCCCGTGCGCAAGAGCGTGACGCCGAAGAACAGCTATGCCTGATAAGCGGCCGCGTTTAAAC
GTCGACGGTATCGATAAGCTTGATATCGAATTCCGCCCCCCCCCCTAACGTTACTGGCCGAAGCCGCTTG
GAATAAGGCCGGTGTGCGTTTGTCTATATGTTATTTTCCACCATATTGCCGTCTTTTGGCAATGTGAGGG
CCCGGAAACCTGGCCCTGTCTTCTTGACGAGCATTCCTAGGGGTCTTTCCCCTCTCGCCAAAGGAATGCA
AGGTCTGTTGAATGTCGTGAAGGAAGCAGTTCCTCTGGAAGCTTCTTGAAGACAAACAACGTCTGTAGCG
ACCCTTTGCAGGCAGCGGAACCCCCCACCTGGCGACAGGTGCCTCTGCGGCCAAAAGCCACGTGTATAAG
ATACACCTGCAAAGGCGGCACAACCCCAGTGCCACGTTGTGAGTTGGATAGTTGTGGAAAGAGTCAAATG
GCTCTCCTCAAGCGTATTCAACAAGGGGCTGAAGGATGCCCAGAAGGTACCCCATTGTATGGGATCTGAT
CTGGGGCCTCGGTGCACATGCTTTACATGTGTTTAGTCGAGGTTAAAAAAACGTCTAGGCCCCCCGAACC
ACGGGGACGTGGTTTTCCTTTGAAAAACACGATGATAATATGGCCACAACCATGGTGAGCAAGGGCGAGG
AGCTGTTCACCGGGGTGGTGCCCATCCTGGTCGAGCTGGACGGCGACGTAAACGGCCACAAGTTCAGCGT
GTCTGGCGAGGGCGAGGGCGATGCCACCTACGGCAAGCTGACCCTGAAGTTCATCTGCACCACCGGCAAG
CTGCCCGTGCCCTGGCCCACCCTCGTGACCACCCTGACCTACGGCGTGCAGTGCTTCAGCCGCTACCCCG
ACCACATGAAGCAGCACGACTTCTTCAAGTCCGCCATGCCCGAAGGCTACGTCCAGGAGCGCACCATCTT
CTTCAAGGACGACGGCAACTACAAGACCCGCGCCGAGGTGAAGTTCGAGGGCGACACCCTGGTGAACCGC
ATCGAGCTGAAGGGCATCGACTTCAAGGAGGACGGCAACATCCTGGGGCACAAGCTGGAGTACAACTACA
ACAGCCACAACGTCTATATCATGGCCGACAAGCAGAAGAACGGCATCAAGGCGAACTTCAAGATCCGCCA
CAACATCGAGGACGGCAGCGTGCAGCTCGCCGACCACTACCAGCAGAACACCCCCATCGGCGACGGCCCC
GTGCTGCTGCCCGACAACCACTACCTGAGCACCCAGTCCGCCCTGAGCAAAGACCCCAACGAGAAGCGCG
ATCACATGGTCCTGCTGGAGTTCGTGACCGCCGCCGGGATCACTCTCGGCATGGACGAGCTGTACAAGTA
ATGAATTAATTAAGAATTCGATAAAATAAAAGATTTTATTTAGTCTCCAGAAAAAGGGGGGAATGAAAGA
CCCCACCTGTAGGTTTGGCAAGCTAGCTTAAGTAACGCCATTTTGCAAGGCATGGAAAATACATAACTGA
GAATAGAGAAGTTCAGATCAAGGTTAGGAACAGAGAGACAGCAGAATATGGGCCAAACAGGATATCTGTG
GTAAGCAGTTCCTGCCCCGGCTCAGGGCCAAGAACAGATGGTCCCCAGATGCGGTCCCGCCCTCAGCAGT
TTCTAGAGAACCATCAGATGTTTCCAGGGTGCCCCAAGGACCTGAAATGACCCTGTGCCTTATTTGAACT
AACCAATCAGTTCGCTTCTCGCTTCTGTTCGCGCGCTTCTGCTCCCCGAGCTCAATAAAAGAGCCCACAA
CCCCTCACTCGGCGCGCCAGTCCTCCGATAGACTGCGTCGCCCGGGTACCCGTGTATCCAATAAACCCTC
TTGCAGTTGCATCCGACTTGTGGTCTCGCTGTTCCTTGGGAGGGTCTCCTCTGAGTGATTGACTACCCGT
CAGCGGGGGTCTTTCATGGGTAACAGTTTCTTGAAGTTGGAGAACAACATTCTGAGGGTAGGAGTCGAAT
ATTAAGTAATCCTGACTCAATTAGCCACTGTTTTGAATCCACATACTCCAATACTCCTGAAATAGTTCAT
TATGGACAGCGCAGAAAGAGCTGGGGAGAATTGTGAAATTGTTATCCGCTCACAATTCCACACAACATAC
GAGCCGGAAGCATAAAGTGTAAAGCCTGGGGTGCCTAATGAGTGAGCTAACTCACATTAATTGCGTTGCG
CTCACTGCCCGCTTTCCAGTCGGGAAACCTGTCGTGCCAGCTGCATTAATGAATCGGCCAACGCGCGGGG
AGAGGCGGTTTGCGTATTGGGCGCTCTTCCGCTTCCTCGCTCACTGACTCGCTGCGCTCGGTCGTTCGGC
TGCGGCGAGCGGTATCAGCTCACTCAAAGGCGGTAATACGGTTATCCACAGAATCAGGGGATAACGCAGG
AAAGAACATGTGAGCAAAAGGCCAGCAAAAGGCCAGGAACCGTAAAAAGGCCGCGTTGCTGGCGTTTTTC
CATAGGCTCCGCCCCCCTGACGAGCATCACAAAAATCGACGCTCAAGTCAGAGGTGGCGAAACCCGACAG
GACTATAAAGATACCAGGCGTTTCCCCCTGGAAGCTCCCTCGTGCGCTCTCCTGTTCCGACCCTGCCGCT
TACCGGATACCTGTCCGCCTTTCTCCCTTCGGGAAGCGTGGCGCTTTCTCATAGCTCACGCTGTAGGTAT
CTCAGTTCGGTGTAGGTCGTTCGCTCCAAGCTGGGCTGTGTGCACGAACCCCCCGTTCAGCCCGACCGCT
GCGCCTTATCCGGTAACTATCGTCTTGAGTCCAACCCGGTAAGACACGACTTATCGCCACTGGCAGCAGC
CACTGGTAACAGGATTAGCAGAGCGAGGTATGTAGGCGGTGCTACAGAGTTCTTGAAGTGGTGGCCTAAC
TACGGCTACACTAGAAGAACAGTATTTGGTATCTGCGCTCTGCTGAAGCCAGTTACCTTCGGAAAAAGAG
TTGGTAGCTCTTGATCCGGCAAACAAACCACCGCTGGTAGCGGTGGTTTTTTTGTTTGCAAGCAGCAGAT
TACGCGCAGAAAAAAAGGATCTCAAGAAGATCCTTTGATCTTTTCTACGGGGTCTGACGCTCAGTGGAAC
GAAAACTCACGTTAAGGGATTTTGGTCATGAGATTATCAAAAAGGATCTTCACCTAGATCCTTTTAAATT
AAAAATGAAGTTTTAAATCAATCTAAAGTATATATGAGTAAACTTGGTCTGACAGTTACCAATGCTTAAT
CAGTGAGGCACCTATCTCAGCGATCTGTCTATTTCGTTCATCCATAGTTGCCTGACTCCCCGTCGTGTAG
ATAACTACGATACGGGAGGGCTTACCATCTGGCCCCAGTGCTGCAATGATACCGCGAGACCCACGCTCAC
CGGCTCCAGATTTATCAGCAATAAACCAGCCAGCCGGAAGGGCCGAGCGCAGAAGTGGTCCTGCAACTTT
ATCCGCCTCCATCCAGTCTATTAATTGTTGCCGGGAAGCTAGAGTAAGTAGTTCGCCAGTTAATAGTTTG
CGCAACGTTGTTGCCATTGCTACAGGCATCGTGGTGTCACGCTCGTCGTTTGGTATGGCTTCATTCAGCT
CCGGTTCCCAACGATCAAGGCGAGTTACATGATCCCCCATGTTGTGCAAAAAAGCGGTTAGCTCCTTCGG
TCCTCCGATCGTTGTCAGAAGTAAGTTGGCCGCAGTGTTATCACTCATGGTTATGGCAGCACTGCATAAT
TCTCTTACTGTCATGCCATCCGTAAGATGCTTTTCTGTGACTGGTGAGTACTCAACCAAGTCATTCTGAG
AATAGTGTATGCGGCGACCGAGTTGCTCTTGCCCGGCGTCAATACGGGATAATACCGCGCCACATAGCAG
AACTTTAAAAGTGCTCATCATTGGAAAACGTTCTTCGGGGCGAAAACTCTCAAGGATCTTACCGCTGTTG
AGATCCAGTTCGATGTAACCCACTCGTGCACCCAACTGATCTTCAGCATCTTTTACTTTCACCAGCGTTT
CTGGGTGAGCAAAAACAGGAAGGCAAAATGCCGCAAAAAAGGGAATAAGGGCGACACGGAAATGTTGAAT
ACTCATACTCTTCCTTTTTCAATATTATTGAAGCATTTATCAGGGTTATTGTCTCATGAGCGGATACATA
TTTGAATGTATTTAGAAAAATAAACAAATAGGGGTTCCGCGCACATTTCCCCGAAAAGTGCCACCTGACG
TCTAAGAAACCATTATTATCATGACATTAACCTATAAAAATAGGCGTATCACGAGGCCCTTTCGTCTCGC
GCGTTTCGGTGATGACGGTGAAAACCTCTGACACATGCAGCTCCCGGAGACGGTCACAGCTTGTCTGTAA
GCGGATGCCGGGAGCAGACAAGCCCGTCAGGGCGCGTCAGCGGGTGTTGGCGGGTGTCGGGGCTGGCTTA
ACTATGCGGCATCAGAGCAGATTGTACTGAGAGTGCACCATATGCGGTGTGAAATACCGCACAGATGCGT
AAGGAGAAAATACCGCATCAGGCGCCATTCGCCATTCAGGCTGCGCAACTGTTGGGAAGGGCGATCGGTG
CGGGCCTCTTCGCTATTACGCCAGCTGGCGAAAGGGGGATGTGCTGCAAGGCGATTAAGTTGGGTAACGC
CAGGGTTTTCCCAGTCACGACGTTGTAAAACGACGGCGCAAGGAATGGTGCATGCAAGGAGATGGCGCCC
AACAGTCCCCCGGCCACGGGGCCTGCCACCATACCCACGCCGAAACAAGCGCTCATGAGCCCGAAGTGGC
GAGCCCGATCTTCCCCATCGGTGATGTCGGCGATATAGGCGCCAGCAACCGCACCTGTGGCGCCGGTGAT
GCCGGCCACGATGCGTCCGGCGTAGAGGCGATTAGTCCAATTTGTTAAAGACAGGATATCAGTGGTCCAG
GCTCTAGTTTTGACTCAACAATATCACCAGCTGAAGCCTATAGAGTACGAGCCATAGATAAAATAAAAGA
TTTTATTTAGTCTCCAGAAAAAGGGGGGAATGAAAGACCCCACCTGTAGGTTTGGCAAGCTAGCTTAAGT
AACGCCATTTTGCAAGGCATGGAAAATACATAACTGAGAATAGAGAAGTTCAGATCAAGGTTAGGAACAG
AGAGACAGCAGAATATGGGCCAAACAGGATATCTGTGGTAAGCAGTTCCTGCCCCGGCTCAGGGCCAAGA
ACAGATGGTCCCCAGATGCGGTCCCGCCCTCAGCAGTTTCTAGAGAACCATCAGATGTTTCCAGGGTGCC
CCAAGGACCTGAAATGACCCTGTGCCTTATTTGAACTAACCAATCAGTTCGCTTCTCGCTTCTGTTCGCG
CGCTTCTGCTCCCCGAGCTCAATAAAAGAGCCCACAACCCCTCACTCGGCGCGCCAGTCCTCCGATAGAC
TGCGTCGCCCGGGTACCCGTATTCCCAATAAAGCCTCTTGCTGTTTGCATCCGAATCGTGGACTCGCTGA
TCCTTGGGAGGGTCTCCTCAGATTGATTGACTGCCCACCTCGGGGGTCTTTCATTTGGAGGTTCCACCGA
GATTTGGAGACCCCTGCCCAGGGACCACCGACCCCCCCGCCGGGAGGTAAGCTGGCCAGCGGTCGTTTCG
TGTCTGTCTCTGTCTTTGTGCGTGTTTGTGCCGGCATCTAATGTTTGCGCCTGCGTCTGTACTAGTTAGC
TAACTAGCTCTGTATCTGGCGGACCCGTGGTGGAACTGACGAGTTCTGAACACCCGGCCGCAACCCTGGG
AGACGTCCCAGGGACTTTGGGGGCCGTTTTTGTGGCCCGACCTGAGGAAGGGAGTCGATGTGGAATCCGA
CCCCGTCAGGATATGTGGTTCTGGTAGGAGACGAGAACCTAAAACAGTTCCCGCCTCCGTCTGAATTTTT
GCTTTCGGTTTGGAACCGAAGCCGCGCGTCTTGTCTGCTGCAGCGCTGCAGCATCGTTCTGTGTTGTCTC
TGTCTGACTGTGTTTCTGTATTTGTCTGAAAATTAGGGCCAGACTGTTACCACTCCCTTAAGTTTGACCT
TAGGTCACTGGAAAGATGTCGAGCGGATCGCTCACAACCAGTCGGTAGATGTCAAGAAGAGACGTTGGGT
TACCTTCTGCTCTGCAGAATGGCCAACCTTTAACGTCGGATGGCCGCGAGACGGCACCTTTAACCGAGAC
CTCATCACCCAGGTTAAGATCAAGGTCTTTTCACCTGGCCCGCATGGACACCCAGACCAGGTCCCCTACA
TCGTGACCTGGGAAGCCTTGGCTTTTGACCCCCCTCCCTGGGTCAAGCCCTTTGTACACCCTAAGCCTCC
GCCTCCTCTTCCTCCATCCGCCCCGTCTCTCCCCCTTGAACCTCCTCGTTCGACCCCGCCTCGATCCTCC
CTTTATCCAGCCCTCACTCCTTCTCTAGGCGCCGGAATT
